Addgene plasmid #12617: pET-21a(+)-DR RecR
Depositing lab: SeWon Suh. Depositing organization: Seoul National University. Publication: Ring-shaped architecture of RecR: implications for its role in homologous recombinational DNA repair. Lee BI, Kim KH, Park SJ, Eom SH, Song HK, Suh SW. EMBO J. 2004 May 19. 23(10):2029-38. 10.1038/sj.emboj.7600222 PubMed 15116069.
Backbone
  Vector backbone: pET21a(+)
  Backbone manufacturer: Novagen
  Backbone size w/o insert (bp): 5443
  Vector type: Bacterial Expression
Growth in bacteria
  Bacterial resistance: Ampicillin, 100 μg/mL
  Growth temperature: 37°C
  Growth strain: DH5alpha
  Copy number: Low Copy
Gene/Insert
  Gene/Insert name: Deinococcus radiodurans RecR (alt name: DR RecR)
  Species: Deinococcus radiodurans
  Insert size (bp): 660
  GenBank ID: AE000513
  Entrez Gene: recR (a.k.a. DR_0198)
  Tag / fusion protein: His (C terminal on backbone)
  Cloning method: Restriction Enzyme; 5′ cloning site NdeI (unknown if destroyed); 3′ cloning site XhoI (unknown if destroyed)
  Sequencing primers: 5′ T7; 3′ T7
Terms and licenses: Academic/Nonprofit Terms; Industry Terms: Not Available to Industry
How to cite: pET-21a(+)-DR RecR was a gift from SeWon Suh (Addgene plasmid # 12617 ; http://n2t.net/addgene:12617 ; RRID:Addgene_12617)
