[The description below was written by a language model from this plasmid's Addgene catalogue record and pLannotate feature annotations shown in this document.]
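Description:
pET-21a(+)-DR RecR is a bacterial expression plasmid built on the Novagen pET-21a(+) backbone and carrying the recR gene of Deinococcus radiodurans (locus DR_0198). The 660 bp coding sequence was inserted between the NdeI and XhoI sites, which places it in frame with the backbone-encoded C-terminal His tag, annotated in the sequenced record as an 18-nt His-tag fragment, consistent with six histidines. The full sequenced plasmid is 6,023 nt. It replicates in E. coli from a pBR322/ColE1-type origin accompanied by the rop gene and bom region, which fits the low copy number given in the catalogue. Selection is by ampicillin through the β-lactamase gene and its own promoter. An f1 phage origin is also present, allowing production of single-stranded DNA. The short tetracycline-resistance fragments, the predicted E. coli open reading frame and the small gene 10-derived fragment near the terminator are annotation matches to residual backbone sequence, not functional elements.

Expression of RecR is driven by a T7 promoter followed immediately by a lac operator, with the efficient ribosome binding site from T7 gene 10 upstream of the start codon and a T7 terminator downstream of the tag. The plasmid also carries lacI under its native promoter. The repressor it encodes binds the operator and keeps transcription low until IPTG or lactose is added. Because the promoter depends on T7 RNA polymerase, protein production requires a host strain that supplies this enzyme, whereas a cloning strain such as DH5alpha serves only for propagation. RecR is thought to act with RecF and RecO in RecBC-independent recombinational DNA repair. The associated publication describes the ring-shaped architecture of RecR, so the construct was evidently used to overproduce His-tagged protein for affinity purification and structural study.
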