Features (pLannotate 1.2.2; 19 found; start..end, strand, type, name):
     20..67      -  terminator     T7 terminator: transcription terminator for bacteriophage T7 RNA polymerase
     75..124     -  CDS            SET1 (fragment): solubility-enhancement tag derived from T7 phage gene 10B
    134..151     -  CDS            9xHis (fragment): 9xHis affinity tag
    158..817     -  CDS            recR: RECR_DEIRA - Experimental evidence at protein level: Swiss-Prot protein existence level 1. May play a role in DNA repair. It seems to be involved in an RecBC-independent recombinational process of DNA repair. It may act with RecF and RecO. From Deinococcus radiodurans (strain ATCC 13939 / DSM 20539 / JCM 16871 / LMG 4051 / NBRC 15346 / NCIMB 9279 / R1 / VKM B-1422).
    825..847     -  RBS            RBS: efficient ribosome binding site from bacteriophage T7 gene 10 (Olins and Rangwala, 1989)
    862..886     -  protein_bind   lac operator: The lac repressor binds to the lac operator to inhibit transcription in E. coli. This inhibition can be relieved by adding lactose or isopropyl-β-D-thiogalactopyranoside (IPTG). lac repressor encoded by lacI
    887..905     -  promoter       T7 promoter: promoter for bacteriophage T7 RNA polymerase
    927..1206    +  CDS            TcR (fragment): tetracycline efflux protein; tet; confers resistance to tetracycline
   1214..1291    +  promoter       lacI promoter: lacI
   1292..2374    +  CDS            lacI: lac repressor; lacI; The lac repressor binds to the lac operator to inhibit transcription in E. coli. This inhibition can be relieved by adding lactose or isopropyl-β-D-thiogalactopyranoside (IPTG).
   2387..2408    +  protein_bind   CAP binding site: CAP binding activates transcription in the presence of cAMP. E. coli catabolite activator protein
   2423..2714    +  CDS            TcR (fragment): tetracycline efflux protein; tet; confers resistance to tetracycline
   2786..3166    -  CDS            YPB1_ECOLX: Protein predicted: Swiss-Prot protein existence level 4. From Escherichia coli.
   3183..3374    +  CDS            rop: Rop protein, which maintains plasmids at low copy number; rop
   3476..3615    +  misc_feature   bom: basis of mobility region from pBR322
   3801..4389    -  rep_origin     ori: high-copy-number ColE1/pMB1/pBR322/pUC origin of replication
   4560..5420    -  CDS            AmpR: β-lactamase; bla; confers resistance to ampicillin, carbenicillin, and related antibiotics
   5421..5525    -  promoter       AmpR promoter: bla
   5578..6006    -  rep_origin     f1 ori (sequence partly withheld): f1 bacteriophage origin of replication; arrow indicates direction of (+) strand synthesis
>Addgene plasmid #12617 | pET-21a(+)-DR RecR | addgene full sequence | sequence record 192798 | Addgene NGS Result
ATATAGTTCCTCCTTTCAGCAAAAAACCCCTCAAGACCCGTTTAGAGGCCCCAAGGGGTTATGCTAGTTA
TTGCTCAGCGGTGGCAGCAGCCAACTCAGCTTCCTTTCGGGCTTTGTTAGCAGCCGGATCTCAGTGGTGG
TGGTGGTGGTGCTCGAGGCGGGATGCGGGCACCGCTGCTCCGTCGGCGCCGTCTTCGTCACCGGGACGTT
GCGGCGGCTGGGGCTTGCTCACGGTCTGGCGGCCTGTGAGCGCACGGCCCAGCGTCACCTCGTCGGTGTA
TTCCAGCGAGCCGCCCACCGGCACCCCGTAGGCGATGCGGCTGATGGCGGCGCCGAGCGGTTCGAGCAGC
CGCTGAAGGTAGAGCGCGGTGGCGTCGCCCTCCACCGTTGTGCCAGTCGCCAGAATCACTTCCATGCCTT
GCCCCACGCGGGGCAGCAGCGGCTTGATGTGCAGCTTGTCGGGGCCGACGCCGTTCATCGGGCTCAGAAC
GCCGTGCAGGACGTGGTAGAGCCCCCGGTACTCGCCGCTGCGCTCCAGCGCAATCACGTCGCCGGGTTCT
TCCACCACGCAGATGGTGCGCTGGTCGCGGCTGGGGTCGGCGCACACGTCGCACTTCTCGGCGTCGGTGA
TGTTGAAACAAATCGGGCAGACGTGCAGGTCGCGCTTGGCTTCGAGCAGGGCGGAGGCGAGGCGCTCGAT
GTCCTCACGCGGCTGCTCGAACAGGTGAAAGGCGAGTCGCTGCGCGCTCTTGGGGCCGATGCCCGGCAAG
CGTGACAGCTCGCGGATGAGGGACACGAGGGAAGGCGGATATTTCATATGTATATCTCCTTCTTAAAGTT
AAACAAAATTATTTCTAGAGGGGAATTGTTATCCGCTCACAATTCCCCTATAGTGAGTCGTATTAATTTC
GCGGGATCGAGATCTCGATCCTCTACGCCGGACGCATCGTGGCCGGCATCACCGGCGCCACAGGTGCGGT
TGCTGGCGCCTATATCGCCGACATCACCGATGGGGAAGATCGGGCTCGCCACTTCGGGCTCATGAGCGCT
TGTTTCGGCGTGGGTATGGTGGCAGGCCCCGTGGCCGGGGGACTGTTGGGCGCCATCTCCTTGCATGCAC
CATTCCTTGCGGCGGCGGTGCTCAACGGCCTCAACCTACTACTGGGCTGCTTCCTAATGCAGGAGTCGCA
TAAGGGAGAGCGTCGAGATCCCGGACACCATCGAATGGCGCAAAACCTTTCGCGGTATGGCATGATAGCG
CCCGGAAGAGAGTCAATTCAGGGTGGTGAATGTGAAACCAGTAACGTTATACGATGTCGCAGAGTATGCC
GGTGTCTCTTATCAGACCGTTTCCCGCGTGGTGAACCAGGCCAGCCACGTTTCTGCGAAAACGCGGGAAA
AAGTGGAAGCGGCGATGGCGGAGCTGAATTACATTCCCAACCGCGTGGCACAACAACTGGCGGGCAAACA
GTCGTTGCTGATTGGCGTTGCCACCTCCAGTCTGGCCCTGCACGCGCCGTCGCAAATTGTCGCGGCGATT
AAATCTCGCGCCGATCAACTGGGTGCCAGCGTGGTGGTGTCGATGGTAGAACGAAGCGGCGTCGAAGCCT
GTAAAGCGGCGGTGCACAATCTTCTCGCGCAACGCGTCAGTGGGCTGATCATTAACTATCCGCTGGATGA
CCAGGATGCCATTGCTGTGGAAGCTGCCTGCACTAATGTTCCGGCGTTATTTCTTGATGTCTCTGACCAG
ACACCCATCAACAGTATTATTTTCTCCCATGAAGACGGTACGCGACTGGGCGTGGAGCATCTGGTCGCAT
TGGGTCACCAGCAAATCGCGCTGTTAGCGGGCCCATTAAGTTCTGTCTCGGCGCGTCTGCGTCTGGCTGG
CTGGCATAAATATCTCACTCGCAATCAAATTCAGCCGATAGCGGAACGGGAAGGCGACTGGAGTGCCATG
TCCGGTTTTCAACAAACCATGCAAATGCTGAATGAGGGCATCGTTCCCACTGCGATGCTGGTTGCCAACG
ATCAGATGGCGCTGGGCGCAATGCGCGCCATTACCGAGTCCGGGCTGCGCGTTGGTGCGGATATCTCGGT
AGTGGGATACGACGATACCGAAGACAGCTCATGTTATATCCCGCCGTTAACCACCATCAAACAGGATTTT
CGCCTGCTGGGGCAAACCAGCGTGGACCGCTTGCTGCAACTCTCTCAGGGCCAGGCGGTGAAGGGCAATC
AGCTGTTGCCCGTCTCACTGGTGAAAAGAAAAACCACCCTGGCGCCCAATACGCAAACCGCCTCTCCCCG
CGCGTTGGCCGATTCATTAATGCAGCTGGCACGACAGGTTTCCCGACTGGAAAGCGGGCAGTGAGCGCAA
CGCAATTAATGTAAGTTAGCTCACTCATTAGGCACCGGGATCTCGACCGATGCCCTTGAGAGCCTTCAAC
CCAGTCAGCTCCTTCCGGTGGGCGCGGGGCATGACTATCGTCGCCGCACTTATGACTGTCTTCTTTATCA
TGCAACTCGTAGGACAGGTGCCGGCAGCGCTCTGGGTCATTTTCGGCGAGGACCGCTTTCGCTGGAGCGC
GACGATGATCGGCCTGTCGCTTGCGGTATTCGGAATCTTGCACGCCCTCGCTCAAGCCTTCGTCACTGGT
CCCGCCACCAAACGTTTCGGCGAGAAGCAGGCCATTATCGCCGGCATGGCGGCCCCACGGGTGCGCATGA
TCGTGCTCCTGTCGTTGAGGACCCGGCTAGGCTGGCGGGGTTGCCTTACTGGTTAGCAGAATGAATCACC
GATACGCGAGCGAACGTGAAGCGACTGCTGCTGCAAAACGTCTGCGACCTGAGCAACAACATGAATGGTC
TTCGGTTTCCGTGTTTCGTAAAGTCTGGAAACGCGGAAGTCAGCGCCCTGCACCATTATGTTCCGGATCT
GCATCGCAGGATGCTGCTGGCTACCCTGTGGAACACCTACATCTGTATTAACGAAGCGCTGGCATTGACC
CTGAGTGATTTTTCTCTGGTCCCGCCGCATCCATACCGCCAGTTGTTTACCCTCACAACGTTCCAGTAAC
CGGGCATGTTCATCATCAGTAACCCGTATCGTGAGCATCCTCTCTCGTTTCATCGGTATCATTACCCCCA
TGAACAGAAATCCCCCTTACACGGAGGCATCAGTGACCAAACAGGAAAAAACCGCCCTTAACATGGCCCG
CTTTATCAGAAGCCAGACATTAACGCTTCTGGAGAAACTCAACGAGCTGGACGCGGATGAACAGGCAGAC
ATCTGTGAATCGCTTCACGACCACGCTGATGAGCTTTACCGCAGCTGCCTCGCGCGTTTCGGTGATGACG
GTGAAAACCTCTGACACATGCAGCTCCCGGAGACGGTCACAGCTTGTCTGTAAGCGGATGCCGGGAGCAG
ACAAGCCCGTCAGGGCGCGTCAGCGGGTGTTGGCGGGTGTCGGGGCGCAGCCATGACCCAGTCACGTAGC
GATAGCGGAGTGTATACTGGCTTAACTATGCGGCATCAGAGCAGATTGTACTGAGAGTGCACCATTGCGG
TGTGAAATACCGCACAGATGCGTAAGGAGAAAATACCGCATCAGGCGCTCTTCCGCTTCCTCGCTCACTG
ACTCGCTGCGCTCGGTCGTTCGGCTGCGGCGAGCGGTATCAGCTCACTCAAAGGCGGTAATACGGTTATC
CACAGAATCAGGGGATAACGCAGGAAAGAACATGTGAGCAAAAGGCCAGCAAAAGGCCAGGAACCGTAAA
AAGGCCGCGTTGCTGGCGTTTTTCCATAGGCTCCGCCCCCCTGACGAGCATCACAAAAATCGACGCTCAA
GTCAGAGGTGGCGAAACCCGACAGGACTATAAAGATACCAGGCGTTTCCCCCTGGAAGCTCCCTCGTGCG
CTCTCCTGTTCCGACCCTGCCGCTTACCGGATACCTGTCCGCCTTTCTCCCTTCGGGAAGCGTGGCGCTT
TCTCATAGCTCACGCTGTAGGTATCTCAGTTCGGTGTAGGTCGTTCGCTCCAAGCTGGGCTGTGTGCACG
AACCCCCCGTTCAGCCCGACCGCTGCGCCTTATCCGGTAACTATCGTCTTGAGTCCAACCCGGTAAGACA
CGACTTATCGCCACTGGCAGCAGCCACTGGTAACAGGATTAGCAGAGCGAGGTATGTAGGCGGTGCTACA
GAGTTCTTGAAGTGGTGGCCTAACTACGGCTACACTAGAAGGACAGTATTTGGTATCTGCGCTCTGCTGA
AGCCAGTTACCTTCGGAAAAAGAGTTGGTAGCTCTTGATCCGGCAAACAAACCACCGCTGGTAGCGGTGG
TTTTTTTGTTTGCAAGCAGCAGATTACGCGCAGAAAAAAAGGATCTCAAGAAGATCCTTTGATCTTTTCT
ACGGGGTCTGACGCTCAGTGGAACGAAAACTCACGTTAAGGGATTTTGGTCATGAGATTATCAAAAAGGA
TCTTCACCTAGATCCTTTTAAATTAAAAATGAAGTTTTAAATCAATCTAAAGTATATATGAGTAAACTTG
GTCTGACAGTTACCAATGCTTAATCAGTGAGGCACCTATCTCAGCGATCTGTCTATTTCGTTCATCCATA
GTTGCCTGACTCCCCGTCGTGTAGATAACTACGATACGGGAGGGCTTACCATCTGGCCCCAGTGCTGCAA
TGATACCGCGAGACCCACGCTCACCGGCTCCAGATTTATCAGCAATAAACCAGCCAGCCGGAAGGGCCGA
GCGCAGAAGTGGTCCTGCAACTTTATCCGCCTCCATCCAGTCTATTAATTGTTGCCGGGAAGCTAGAGTA
AGTAGTTCGCCAGTTAATAGTTTGCGCAACGTTGTTGCCATTGCTGCAGGCATCGTGGTGTCACGCTCGT
CGTTTGGTATGGCTTCATTCAGCTCCGGTTCCCAACGATCAAGGCGAGTTACATGATCCCCCATGTTGTG
CAAAAAAGCGGTTAGCTCCTTCGGTCCTCCGATCGTTGTCAGAAGTAAGTTGGCCGCAGTGTTATCACTC
ATGGTTATGGCAGCACTGCATAATTCTCTTACTGTCATGCCATCCGTAAGATGCTTTTCTGTGACTGGTG
AGTACTCAACCAAGTCATTCTGAGAATAGTGTATGCGGCGACCGAGTTGCTCTTGCCCGGCGTCAATACG
GGATAATACCGCGCCACATAGCAGAACTTTAAAAGTGCTCATCATTGGAAAACGTTCTTCGGGGCGAAAA
CTCTCAAGGATCTTACCGCTGTTGAGATCCAGTTCGATGTAACCCACTCGTGCACCCAACTGATCTTCAG
CATCTTTTACTTTCACCAGCGTTTCTGGGTGAGCAAAAACAGGAAGGCAAAATGCCGCAAAAAAGGGAAT
AAGGGCGACACGGAAATGTTGAATACTCATACTCTTCCTTTTTCAATATTATTGAAGCATTTATCAGGGT
TATTGTCTCATGAGCGGATACATATTTGAATGTATTTAGAAAAATAAACAAATAGGGGTTCCGCGCACAT
TTCCCCGAAAAGTGCCACCTAAATTGTAAGCGTTAATATTTTGTTAAAATTCGCGTTAAATTTTTGTTAA
ATCAGCTCATTTTTTAACCAATAGGCCGAAATCGGCAAAATCCCTTATAAATCAAAAGAATAGACCGAGA
TAGGGT
[37 nt withheld, positions 5677-5713]
AAAGAACGTGGACTCCAACGTCAAAGG
[49 nt withheld, positions 5741-5789]
T
[91 nt withheld, positions 5791-5881]
G
[124 nt withheld, positions 5883-6006]
CCCATTCGCCAATCCGG
